Addgene plasmid #111464: B1-2
Purpose: Met-tRNA synthetase
Depositing lab: Cheemeng Tan. Depositing organization: University of California, Davis. Publication: Synthetic microbial consortia enable rapid assembly of pure translation machinery. Villarreal F, Contreras-Llano LE, Chavez M, Ding Y, Fan J, Pan T, Tan C. Nat Chem Biol. 2018 Jan;14(1):29-35. doi: 10.1038/nchembio.2514. Epub 2017 Nov 13. PubMed 29131146.
Backbone
  Vector backbone: pET15b
  Vector type: Bacterial Expression
Growth in bacteria
  Bacterial resistance: Ampicillin, 100 μg/mL
  Growth temperature: 37°C
  Growth strain: DH5alpha
  Copy number: High Copy
Gene/Insert
  Gene/Insert name: Met-tRNA synthetase
  Tag / fusion protein: 6xHis (C terminal on backbone)
  Cloning method: Gibson Cloning
Terms and licenses: Academic/Nonprofit Terms; Industry Terms: Not Available to Industry
Depositor comments: Gene comes from E.coli.
How to cite: B1-2 was a gift from Cheemeng Tan (Addgene plasmid # 111464 ; http://n2t.net/addgene:111464 ; RRID:Addgene_111464)
