[The description below was written by a language model from this plasmid's Addgene catalogue record and pLannotate feature annotations shown in this document.]
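Description:
B1-2 is a bacterial expression plasmid built on the pET15b backbone that carries the Escherichia coli metG gene, encoding methionyl-tRNA synthetase. This enzyme charges both elongator tRNA(Met) and initiator tRNA(fMet), so it is needed for translation initiation as well as elongation. The plasmid is about 7.7 kb and replicates in E. coli from a ColE1/pMB1-type origin. The backbone also retains the pBR322 bom region and the rop gene, although the catalogue entry lists it as high copy. Selection is by ampicillin through the β-lactamase gene and its own promoter. Several tetracycline-resistance fragments and a tet promoter are annotated, but these are non-functional remnants of the pBR322 lineage rather than a usable marker.

The metG coding sequence, inserted by Gibson assembly, lies downstream of a T7 promoter, a lac operator and the strong ribosome binding site from T7 gene 10, and is followed by a T7 terminator. A lacI gene with its own promoter supplies repressor. Expression therefore depends on a host that provides T7 RNA polymerase and is induced with IPTG or lactose. The catalogue records a C-terminal 6xHis tag for affinity purification. The feature table does not annotate this tag separately; between the end of metG and the terminator it shows only a short fragment matched to a T7 gene 10B-derived solubility tag, which may simply be backbone sequence. The associated publication concerns assembling purified translation machinery from synthetic microbial consortia, which suggests this plasmid serves to produce His-tagged Met-tRNA synthetase as one component of a reconstituted cell-free protein synthesis system.
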