Features (pLannotate 1.2.2; 19 found; start..end, strand, type, name):
    274..292     +  promoter       T7 promoter: promoter for bacteriophage T7 RNA polymerase
    293..317     +  protein_bind   lac operator: The lac repressor binds to the lac operator to inhibit transcription in E. coli. This inhibition can be relieved by adding lactose or isopropyl-β-D-thiogalactopyranoside (IPTG). lac repressor encoded by lacI
    332..354     +  RBS            RBS: efficient ribosome binding site from bacteriophage T7 gene 10 (Olins and Rangwala, 1989)
    367..2394    +  CDS            metG: SYM_ECOLI - Experimental evidence at protein level: Swiss-Prot protein existence level 1. Is required not only for elongation of protein synthesis but also for the initiation of all mRNA translation through initiator tRNA(fMet) aminoacylation. From Escherichia coli (strain K12).
   2443..2492    +  CDS            SET1 (fragment): solubility-enhancement tag derived from T7 phage gene 10B
   2500..2547    +  terminator     T7 terminator: transcription terminator for bacteriophage T7 RNA polymerase
   2570..2674    -  CDS            TcR (fragment): tetracycline efflux protein; tet; confers resistance to tetracycline
   2722..2750    -  promoter       tet promoter: E. coli promoter for tetracycline efflux protein gene
   2863..2967    +  promoter       AmpR promoter: bla
   2968..3828    +  CDS            AmpR: β-lactamase; bla; confers resistance to ampicillin, carbenicillin, and related antibiotics
   3999..4587    +  rep_origin     ori: high-copy-number ColE1/pMB1/pBR322/pUC origin of replication
   4773..4912    -  misc_feature   bom: basis of mobility region from pBR322
   5014..5205    -  CDS            rop: Rop protein, which maintains plasmids at low copy number; rop
   5222..5602    +  CDS            YPB1_ECOLX: Protein predicted: Swiss-Prot protein existence level 4. From Escherichia coli.
   5844..6468    -  CDS            TcR (fragment): tetracycline efflux protein; tet; confers resistance to tetracycline
   6483..6504    -  protein_bind   CAP binding site: CAP binding activates transcription in the presence of cAMP. E. coli catabolite activator protein
   6517..7599    -  CDS            lacI: lac repressor; lacI; The lac repressor binds to the lac operator to inhibit transcription in E. coli. This inhibition can be relieved by adding lactose or isopropyl-β-D-thiogalactopyranoside (IPTG).
   7600..7677    -  promoter       lacI promoter: lacI
   7685..252     -  CDS            TcR (fragment) (across the origin): tetracycline efflux protein; tet; confers resistance to tetracycline
>Addgene plasmid #111464 | B1-2 | addgene full sequence | sequence record 213210 | Addgene NGS Result
ATTAGGAAGCAGCCCAGTAGTAGGTTGAGGCCGTTGAGCACCGCCGCCGCAAGGAATGGTGCATGCAAGG
AGATGGCGCCCAACAGTCCCCCGGCCACGGGGCCTGCCACCATACCCACGCCGAAACAAGCGCTCATGAG
CCCGAAGTGGCGAGCCCGATCTTCCCCATCGGTGATGTCGGCGATATAGGCGCCAGCAACCGCACCTGTG
GCGCCGGTGATGCCGGCCACGATGCGTCCGGCGTAGAGGATCGAGATCTCGATCCCGCGAAATTAATACG
ACTCACTATAGGGGAATTGAGAGCGGATAACAATTCCCCTCTAGAAATAATTTTGTTTAACTTTAAGAAG
GAGATATACCATGCATACTCAAGTCGCGAAGAAAATTCTGGTGACGTGCGCACTGCCGTACGCTAACGGC
TCAATCCACCTCGGCCATATGCTGGAGCACATCCAGGCTGATGTCTGGGTCCGTTACCAGCGAATGCGCG
GCCACGAGGTCAACTTCATCTGCGCCGACGATGCCCACGGTACACCGATCATGCTGAAAGCTCAGCAGCT
TGGTATCACCCCGGAGCAGATGATTGGCGAAATGAGTCAGGAGCATCAGACTGATTTCGCAGGCTTTAAC
ATCAGCTATGACAACTATCACTCGACGCACAGCGAAGAGAACCGCCAGTTGTCAGAACTTATCTACTCTC
GCCTGAAAGAAAACGGTTTTATTAAAAACCGCACCATCTCTCAGCTGTACGATCCGGAAAAAGGCATGTT
CCTGCCGGACCGTTTTGTGAAAGGCACCTGCCCGAAATGTAAATCCCCGGATCAATACGGCGATAACTGC
GAAGTCTGCGGCGCGACCTACAGCCCGACTGAACTGATCGAGCCGAAATCGGTGGTTTCTGGCGCTACGC
CGGTAATGCGTGATTCTGAACACTTCTTCTTTGATCTGCCCTCTTTCAGCGAAATGTTGCAGGCATGGAC
CCGCAGCGGTGCGTTGCAGGAGCAGGTGGCAAATAAAATGCAGGAGTGGTTTGAATCTGGCCTGCAACAG
TGGGATATCTCCCGCGACGCCCCTTACTTCGGTTTTGAAATTCCGAACGCGCCGGGCAAATATTTCTACG
TCTGGCTGGACGCACCGATTGGCTACATGGGTTCTTTCAAGAATCTGTGCGACAAGCGCGGCGACAGCGT
AAGCTTCGATGAATACTGGAAGAAAGACTCCACCGCCGAGCTGTACCACTTCATCGGTAAAGATATTGTT
TACTTCCACAGCCTGTTCTGGCCTGCCATGCTGGAAGGCAGCAACTTCCGCAAGCCGTCCAACCTGTTTG
TTCATGGCTATGTGACGGTGAACGGCGCAAAGATGTCCAAGTCTCGCGGCACCTTTATTAAAGCCAGCAC
CTGGCTGAATCATTTTGACGCAGACAGCCTGCGTTACTACTACACTGCGAAACTCTCTTCGCGCATTGAT
GATATCGATCTCAACCTGGAAGATTTCGTTCAGCGTGTGAATGCCGATATCGTTAACAAAGTGGTTAACC
TGGCCTCCCGTAATGCGGGCTTTATCAACAAGCGTTTTGACGGCGTGCTGGCAAGCGAACTGGCTGACCC
GCAGTTGTACAAAACCTTCACTGATGCCGCTGAAGTGATTGGTGAAGCGTGGGAAAGCCGTGAATTTGGT
AAAGCCGTGCGCGAAATCATGGCGCTGGCTGATCTGGCTAACCGCTATGTCGATGAACAGGCTCCGTGGG
TGGTGGCGAAACAGGAAGGCCGCGATGCCGACCTGCAGGCAATTTGCTCAATGGGCATCAACCTGTTCCG
CGTGCTGATGACTTACCTGAAGCCGGTACTGCCGAAACTGACCGAGCGTGCAGAAGCATTCCTCAATACG
GAACTGACCTGGGATGGTATCCAGCAACCGCTGCTGGGCCACAAAGTGAATCCGTTCAAGGCGCTGTATA
ACCGCATCGATATGAGGCAGGTTGAAGCACTGGTGGAAGCCTCTAAAGAAGAAGTAAAAGCCGCTGCCGC
GCCGGTAACTGGCCCGCTGGCAGATGATCCGATTCAGGAAACCATCACCTTTGACGACTTCGCTAAAGTT
GACCTGCGCGTGGCGCTGATTGAAAACGCAGAGTTTGTTGAAGGTTCTGACAAACTGCTGCGCCTGACGC
TGGATCTCGGCGGTGAAAAACGCAATGTCTTCTCCGGTATTCGTTCTGCTTACCCGGATCCGCAGGCACT
GATTGGTCGTCACACCATTATGGTGGCTAACCTGGCACCACGTAAAATGCGCTTCGGTATCTCTGAAGGC
ATGGTGATGGCTGCCGGTCCTGGCGGGAAAGATATTTTCCTGCTAAGCCCGGATGCCGGTGCTAAACCGG
GTCATCAGGTGAAACATCATCATCACCATCATTAAAGCAGAGGCCATATGCTCGAGGATCCGGCTGCTAA
CAAAGCCCGAAAGGAAGCTGAGTTGGCTGCTGCCACCGCTGAGCAATAACTAGCATAACCCCTTGGGGCC
TCTAAACGGGTCTTGAGGGGTTTTTTGCTGAAAGGAGGAACTATATCCGGATATCCCGCAAGAGGCCCGG
CAGTACCGGCATAACCAAGCCTATGCCTACAGCATCCAGGGTGACGGTGCCGAGGATGACGATGAGCGCA
TTGTTAGATTTCATACACGGTGCCTGACTGCGTTAGCAATTTAACTGTGATAAACTACCGCATTAAAGCT
TATCGATGATAAGCTGTCAAACATGAGAATTCTTGAAGACGAAAGGGCCTCGTGATACGCCTATTTTTAT
AGGTTAATGTCATGATAATAATGGTTTCTTAGACGTCAGGTGGCACTTTTCGGGGAAATGTGCGCGGAAC
CCCTATTTGTTTATTTTTCTAAATACATTCAAATATGTATCCGCTCATGAGACAATAACCCTGATAAATG
CTTCAATAATATTGAAAAAGGAAGAGTATGAGTATTCAACATTTCCGTGTCGCCCTTATTCCCTTTTTTG
CGGCATTTTGCCTTCCTGTTTTTGCTCACCCAGAAACGCTGGTGAAAGTAAAAGATGCTGAAGATCAGTT
GGGTGCACGAGTGGGTTACATCGAACTGGATCTCAACAGCGGTAAGATCCTTGAGAGTTTTCGCCCCGAA
GAACGTTTTCCAATGATGAGCACTTTTAAAGTTCTGCTATGTGGCGCGGTATTATCCCGTGTTGACGCCG
GGCAAGAGCAACTCGGTCGCCGCATACACTATTCTCAGAATGACTTGGTTGAGTACTCACCAGTCACAGA
AAAGCATCTTACGGATGGCATGACAGTAAGAGAATTATGCAGTGCTGCCATAACCATGAGTGATAACACT
GCGGCCAACTTACTTCTGACAACGATCGGAGGACCGAAGGAGCTAACCGCTTTTTTGCACAACATGGGGG
ATCATGTAACTCGCCTTGATCGTTGGGAACCGGAGCTGAATGAAGCCATACCAAACGACGAGCGTGACAC
CACGATGCCTGCAGCAATGGCAACAACGTTGCGCAAACTATTAACTGGCGAACTACTTACTCTAGCTTCC
CGGCAACAATTAATAGACTGGATGGAGGCGGATAAAGTTGCAGGACCACTTCTGCGCTCGGCCCTTCCGG
CTGGCTGGTTTATTGCTGATAAATCTGGAGCCGGTGAGCGTGGGTCTCGCGGTATCATTGCAGCACTGGG
GCCAGATGGTAAGCCCTCCCGTATCGTAGTTATCTACACGACGGGGAGTCAGGCAACTATGGATGAACGA
AATAGACAGATCGCTGAGATAGGTGCCTCACTGATTAAGCATTGGTAACTGTCAGACCAAGTTTACTCAT
ATATACTTTAGATTGATTTAAAACTTCATTTTTAATTTAAAAGGATCTAGGTGAAGATCCTTTTTGATAA
TCTCATGACCAAAATCCCTTAACGTGAGTTTTCGTTCCACTGAGCGTCAGACCCCGTAGAAAAGATCAAA
GGATCTTCTTGAGATCCTTTTTTTCTGCGCGTAATCTGCTGCTTGCAAACAAAAAAACCACCGCTACCAG
CGGTGGTTTGTTTGCCGGATCAAGAGCTACCAACTCTTTTTCCGAAGGTAACTGGCTTCAGCAGAGCGCA
GATACCAAATACTGTCCTTCTAGTGTAGCCGTAGTTAGGCCACCACTTCAAGAACTCTGTAGCACCGCCT
ACATACCTCGCTCTGCTAATCCTGTTACCAGTGGCTGCTGCCAGTGGCGATAAGTCGTGTCTTACCGGGT
TGGACTCAAGACGATAGTTACCGGATAAGGCGCAGCGGTCGGGCTGAACGGGGGGTTCGTGCACACAGCC
CAGCTTGGAGCGAACGACCTACACCGAACTGAGATACCTACAGCGTGAGCTATGAGAAAGCGCCACGCTT
CCCGAAGGGAGAAAGGCGGACAGGTATCCGGTAAGCGGCAGGGTCGGAACAGGAGAGCGCACGAGGGAGC
TTCCAGGGGGAAACGCCTGGTATCTTTATAGTCCTGTCGGGTTTCGCCACCTCTGACTTGAGCGTCGATT
TTTGTGATGCTCGTCAGGGGGGCGGAGCCTATGGAAAAACGCCAGCAACGCGGCCTTTTTACGGTTCCTG
GCCTTTTGCTGGCCTTTTGCTCACATGTTCTTTCCTGCGTTATCCCCTGATTCTGTGGATAACCGTATTA
CCGCCTTTGAGTGAGCTGATACCGCTCGCCGCAGCCGAACGACCGAGCGCAGCGAGTCAGTGAGCGAGGA
AGCGGAAGAGCGCCTGATGCGGTATTTTCTCCTTACGCATCTGTGCGGTATTTCACACCGCAATGGTGCA
CTCTCAGTACAATCTGCTCTGATGCCGCATAGTTAAGCCAGTATACACTCCGCTATCGCTACGTGACTGG
GTCATGGCTGCGCCCCGACACCCGCCAACACCCGCTGACGCGCCCTGACGGGCTTGTCTGCTCCCGGCAT
CCGCTTACAGACAAGCTGTGACCGTCTCCGGGAGCTGCATGTGTCAGAGGTTTTCACCGTCATCACCGAA
ACGCGCGAGGCAGCTGCGGTAAAGCTCATCAGCGTGGTCGTGAAGCGATTCACAGATGTCTGCCTGTTCA
TCCGCGTCCAGCTCGTTGAGTTTCTCCAGAAGCGTTAATGTCTGGCTTCTGATAAAGCGGGCCATGTTAA
GGGCGGTTTTTTCCTGTTTGGTCACTGATGCCTCCGTGTAAGGGGGATTTCTGTTCATGGGGGTAATGAT
ACCGATGAAACGAGAGAGGATGCTCACGATACGGGTTACTGATGATGAACATGCCCGGTTACTGGAACGT
TGTGAGGGTAAACAACTGGCGGTATGGATGCGGCGGGACCAGAGAAAAATCACTCAGGGTCAATGCCAGC
GCTTCGTTAATACAGATGTAGGTGTTCCACAGGGTAGCCAGCAGCATCCTGCGATGCAGATCCGGAACAT
AATGGTGCAGGGCGCTGACTTCCGCGTTTCCAGACTTTACGAAACACGGAAACCGAAGACCATTCATGTT
GTTGCTCAGGTCGCAGACGTTTTGCAGCAGCAGTCGCTTCACGTTCGCTCGCGTATCGGTGATTCATTCT
GCTAACCAGTAAGGCAACCCCGCCAGCCTAGCCGGGTCCTCAACGACAGGAGCACGATCATGCGCACCCG
TGGCCAGGACCCAACGCTGCCCGAGATGCGCCGCGTGCGGCTGCTGGAGATGGCGGACGCGATGGATATG
TTCTGCCAAGGGTTGGTTTGCGCATTCACAGTTCTCCGCAAGAATTGATTGGCTCCAATTCTTGGAGTGG
TGAATCCGTTAGCGAGGTGCCGCCGGCTTCCATTCAGGTCGAGGTGGCCCGGCTCCATGCACCGCGACGC
AACGCGGGGAGGCAGACAAGGTATAGGGCGGCGCCTACAATCCATGCCAACCCGTTCCATGTGCTCGCCG
AGGCGGCATAAATCGCCGTGACGATCAGCGGTCCAATGATCGAAGTTAGGCTGGTAAGAGCCGCGAGCGA
TCCTTGAAGCTGTCCCTGATGGTCGTCATCTACCTGCCTGGACAGCATGGCCTGCAACGCGGGCATCCCG
ATGCCGCCGGAAGCGAGAAGAATCATAATGGGGAAGGCCATCCAGCCTCGCGTCGCGAACGCCAGCAAGA
CGTAGCCCAGCGCGTCGGCCGCCATGCCGGCGATAATGGCCTGCTTCTCGCCGAAACGTTTGGTGGCGGG
ACCAGTGACGAAGGCTTGAGCGAGGGCGTGCAAGATTCCGAATACCGCAAGCGACAGGCCGATCATCGTC
GCGCTCCAGCGAAAGCGGTCCTCGCCGAAAATGACCCAGAGCGCTGCCGGCACCTGTCCTACGAGTTGCA
TGATAAAGAAGACAGTCATAAGTGCGGCGACGATAGTCATGCCCCGCGCCCACCGGAAGGAGCTGACTGG
GTTGAAGGCTCTCAAGGGCATCGGTCGAGATCCCGGTGCCTAATGAGTGAGCTAACTTACATTAATTGCG
TTGCGCTCACTGCCCGCTTTCCAGTCGGGAAACCTGTCGTGCCAGCTGCATTAATGAATCGGCCAACGCG
CGGGGAGAGGCGGTTTGCGTATTGGGCGCCAGGGTGGTTTTTCTTTTCACCAGTGAGACGGGCAACAGCT
GATTGCCCTTCACCGCCTGGCCCTGAGAGAGTTGCAGCAAGCGGTCCACGCTGGTTTGCCCCAGCAGGCG
AAAATCCTGTTTGATGGTGGTTAACGGCGGGATATAACATGAGCTGTCTTCGGTATCGTCGTATCCCACT
ACCGAGATATCCGCACCAACGCGCAGCCCGGACTCGGTAATGGCGCGCATTGCGCCCAGCGCCATCTGAT
CGTTGGCAACCAGCATCGCAGTGGGAACGATGCCCTCATTCAGCATTTGCATGGTTTGTTGAAAACCGGA
CATGGCACTCCAGTCGCCTTCCCGTTCCGCTATCGGCTGAATTTGATTGCGAGTGAGATATTTATGCCAG
CCAGCCAGACGCAGACGCGCCGAGACAGAACTTAATGGGCCCGCTAACAGCGCGATTTGCTGGTGACCCA
ATGCGACCAGATGCTCCACGCCCAGTCGCGTACCGTCTTCATGGGAGAAAATAATACTGTTGATGGGTGT
CTGGTCAGAGACATCAAGAAATAACGCCGGAACATTAGTGCAGGCAGCTTCCACAGCAATGGCATCCTGG
TCATCCAGCGGATAGTTAATGATCAGCCCACTGACGCGTTGCGCGAGAAGATTGTGCACCGCCGCTTTAC
AGGCTTCGACGCCGCTTCGTTCTACCATCGACACCACCACGCTGGCACCCAGTTGATCGGCGCGAGATTT
AATCGCCGCGACAATTTGCGACGGCGCGTGCAGGGCCAGACTGGAGGTGGCAACGCCAATCAGCAACGAC
TGTTTGCCCGCCAGTTGTTGTGCCACGCGGTTGGGAATGTAATTCAGCTCCGCCATCGCCGCTTCCACTT
TTTCCCGCGTTTTCGCAGAAACGTGGCTGGCCTGGTTCACCACGCGGGAAACGGTCTGATAAGAGACACC
GGCATACTCTGCGACATCGTATAACGTTACTGGTTTCACATTCACCACCCTGAATTGACTCTCTTCCGGG
CGCTATCATGCCATACCGCGAAAGGTTTTGCGCCATTCGATGGTGTCCGGGATCTCGACGCTCTCCCTTA
TGCGACTCCTGC
